>Addgene plasmid #145406 | pGBW-m4046197 | depositor full sequence | sequence record 287583 | Full Sequence
GCGGCCGCCCCACACACCATAGCTTCAAAATGTTTCTACTCCTTTTTTACTCTTCCAGATTTTCTCGGAC
TCCGCGCATCGCCGTACCACTTCAAAACACCCAAGCACAGCATACTAAATTTCCCCTCTTTCTTCCTCTA
GGGTGTCGTTAATTACCCGTACTAAAGGTTTGGAAAAGAAAAAAGAGACCGCCTCGTTTCTTTTTCTTCG
TCGAAAAAGGCAATAAAAATTTTTATCACGTTTCTTTTTCTTGAAAATTTTTTTTTTTGATTTTTTTCTC
TTTCGATGACCTCCCATTGATATTTAAGTTAATAAACGGTCTTCAATTTCTCAAGTTTCAGTTTCATTTT
TCTTGTTCTATTACAACTTTTTTTACTTCTTGCTCATTAGAAAGAAAGCATAGCAATCTAATCTAAGTTT
TAATTACAAAATG
[417 nt withheld, positions 434-850]
CTCGTGCCGAGAGGTTCTTGGAGCCATCCGCAGTTTGAAAAATAAACAGGCCCCTTTTCCTTTGTCGATA
TCATGTAATTAGTTATGTCACGCTTACATTCACGCCCTCCTCCCACATCCGCTCTAACCGAAAAGGAAGG
AGTTAGACAACCTGAAGTCTAGGTCCCTATTTATTTTTTTTAATAGTTATGTTAGTATTAAGAACGTTAT
TTATATTTCAAATTTTTCTTTTTTTTCTGTACAAAGCGGCCGCCGAACCACTAGTGCACTGCAGTACACG
GTTTCCTTGAAATTTTTTTGATTCGGTAATCTCCGAACAGAAGGAAGAACGAAGGAAGGAGCACAGACTT
AGATTGGTATATATACGCATATGTAGTGTTGAAGAAACATGAAATTGCCCAGTATTCTTAACCCAACTGC
ACAGAACAAAAACGTGCAGGAAACGAAGATAAATCATGTCGAAAGCTACATATAAGGAACGTGCTGCTAC
TCATCCTAGTCCTGTTGCTGCCAAGCTATTTAATATCATGCACGAAAAGCAAACAAACTTGTGTGCTTCA
TTGGATGTTCGTACCACCAAGGAATTACTGGAGTTAGTTGAAGCATTAGGTCCCAAAATTTGTTTACTAA
AAACACATGTGGATATCTTGACTGATTTTTCCATGGAGGGCACAGTTAAGCCGCTAAAGGCATTATCCGC
CAAGTACAATTTTTTACTCTTCGAGGACAGAAAATTTGCTGACATTGGTAATACAGTCAAATTGCAGTAC
TCTGCGGGTGTATACAGAATAGCAGAATGGGCAGACATTACGAATGCACACGGTGTGGTGGGCCCAGGTA
TTGTTAGCGGTTTGAAGCAGGCGGCAGAAGAAGTAACAAAGGAACCTAGAGGCCTTTTGATGTTAGCAGA
ATTGTCATGCAAGGGCTCCCTATCTACTGGAGAATATACTAAGGGTACTGTTGACATTGCGAAGAGCGAC
AAAGATTTTGTTATCGGCTTTATTGCTCAAAGAGACATGGGTGGAAGAGATGAAGGTTACGATTGGTTGA
TTATGACACCCGGTGTGGGTTTAGATGACAAGGGAGATGCATTGGGTCAACAGTATAGAACCGTGGATGA
TGTGGTTTCTACAGGATCTGACATTATTATTGTTGGAAGAGGACTATTTGCAAAGGGAAGGGATGCTAAG
GTAGAGGGTGAACGTTACAGAAAAGCAGGCTGGGAAGCATATTTGAGAAGATGCGGCCAGCAAAACTAAA
AAACTGTATTATAAGTAAATGCATGTATACTAAACTCACAAATTAGAGCTTCAATTTAATTATATCAGTT
ATTACCCGAGTAACGAAGCATCTGTGCTTCATTTTGTAGAACAAAAATGCAACGCGAGAGCGCTAATTTT
TCAAACAAAGAATCTGAGCTGCATTTTTACAGAACAGAAATGCAACGCGAAAGCGCTATTTTACCAACGA
AGAATCTGTGCTTCATTTTTGTAAAACAAAAATGCAACGCGAGAGCGCTAATTTTTCAAACAAAGAATCT
GAGCTGCATTTTTACAGAACAGAAATGCAACGCGAGAGCGCTATTTTACCAACAAAGAATCTATACTTCT
TTTTTGTTCTACAAAAATGCATCCCGAGAGCGCTATTTTTCTAACAAAGCATCTTAGATTACTTTTTTTC
TCCTTTGTGCGCTCTATAATGCAGTCTCTTGATAACTTTTTGCACTGTAGGTCCGTTAAGGTTAGAAGAA
GGCTACTTTGGTGTCTATTTTCTCTTCCATAAAAAAAGCCTGACTCCACTTCCCGCGTTTACTGATTACT
AGCGAAGCTGCGGGTGCATTTTTTCAAGATAAAGGCATCCCCGATTATATTCTATACCGATGTGGATTGC
GCATACTTTGTGAACAGAAAGTGATAGCGTTGATGATTCTTCATTGGTCAGAAAATTATGAACGGTTTCT
TCTATTTTGTCTCTATATACTACGTATAGGAAATGTTTACATTTTCGTATTGTTTTCGATTCACTCTATG
AATAGTTCTTACTACAATTTTTTTGTCTAAAGAGTAATACTAGAGATAAACATAAAAAATGTAGAGGTCG
AGTTTAGATGCAAGTTCAAGGAGCGAAAGGTGGATGGGTAGGTTATATAGGGATATAGCACAGAGATATA
TAGCAAAGAGATACTTTTGAGCAATGTTTGTGGAAGCGGTATTCGCAATATTTTAGTAGCTCGTTACAGT
CCGGTGCGTTTTTGGTTTTTTGAAAGTGCGTCATCAGAGCGCTTTTGGTTTTCAAAAGCGCTCTGAAGTT
CCTATACTTTCTAGCTAGAGAATAGGAACTTCCCGAGCGGCCGCGTGTTACAAGCTTGACTCCAGCGTAA
CTGGACTGCAATCAACTCACTGGCTCACCTTCACGGGTGGGCCTTTCTTCGGTAGAAAATCAAAGGATCT
TCTTGAGATCCTTTTTTTCTGCGCGTAATCTGCTGCTTGCAAACAAAAAAACCACCGCTACCAGCGGTGG
TTTGTTTGCCGGATCAAGAGCTACCAACTCTTTTTCCGAGGTAACTGGCTTCAGCAGAGCGCAGATACCA
AATACTGTTCTTCTAGTGTAGCCGTAGTTAGGCCACCACTTCAAGAACTCTGTAGCACCGCCTACATACC
TCGCTCTGCTAATCCTGTTACCAGTGGCTGCTGCCAGTGGCGATAAGTCGTGTCTTACCGGGTTGGACTC
AAGACGATAGTTACCGGATAAGGCGCAGCGGTCGGGCTGAACGGGGGGTTCGTGCACACAGCCCAGCTTG
GAGCGAACGACCTACACCGAACTGAGATACCTACAGCGTGAGCTATGAGAAAGCGCCACGCTTCCCGAAG
GGAGAAAGGCGGACAGGTATCCGGTAAGCGGCAGGGTCGGAACAGGAGAGCGCACGAGGGAGCTTCCAGG
GGTAAACGCCTGGTATCTTTATAGTCCTGTCGGGTTTCGCCACCTCTGACTTGAGCATCGATTTTTGTGA
TGCTCGTCAGGGGGGCGGAGCCTATGGAAAAACGCCAGCAACGCAGAAAGGCCCACCCGAAGGTGAGCCA
GGTGATTACATTTGGGCCCTCATCAGAGGTTTTCACCGTCATCACCGAAACGCGCGAGGCAGCTGCGGTA
AAGCTCATCAGCGTGGTCGTGAAGCGATTCACAGATGTCTGCCTGTTCATCCGCGTCCAGCTCGTTGAGT
TTCTCCAGAAGCGTTAATGTCTGGCTTCTGATAAAGCGGGCCATGTTAAGGGCGGTTTTTTCCTGTTTGG
TCACTTACCAATGCTTAATCAGTGAGGCACCTATCTCAGCGATCTGTCTATTTCGTTCATCCATAGTTGC
CTGACTCCCCGTCGTGTAGATAACTACGATGCGGGAGGGCTTACCATCTGGCCCCAGTGCTGCAATGATA
CCGCGAGACCCACGCTCACCGGCTCCAGATTTATCAGCAATAAACCAGCCAGCCGGGAGGGCCGAGCGCA
GAAGTGATCCTGCAACTTTATCCGCCTCCATCCAGTCTATTAATTGTTGCCGGGAAGCTAGAGTAAGTAG
TTCGCCAGTTAATAGTTTGCGCAACGTTGTTGCCATTGCTACAGGCATCGTGGTGTCACGCTCGTCGTTT
GGTATGGCTTCATTCAGCTCCGGTTCCCAACGATCAAGGCGAGTTACATGATCCCCCATGTTGTGCAAAA
AAGCGGTTAGCTCCTTCGGTCCTCCGATCGTTGCCAGAAGTAAGTTGGCCGCAGTGTTATCACTCATGGT
TATGGCAGCACTGCATAATTCTCTTACTGTCATGCCATCCGTGAGATGCTTTTCTGTGACTGGTGAGTAC
TCAACCAAGTCATTCTGAGAATAGTGTATGCGGCGACCGAGTTGCTCTTGCCCGGCGTCAATACGGGATA
ATACCGCGCCACATAGCAGAACTTTAAAAGTGCTCATCATTGGAAAACGTTCTTCGGGGCGTAAACTCTC
AAGGATCTTACCGCTGTTGAGATCCAGTTCGATGTAACCCACTCGTGCACCCAACTGATCTTCAGCATCT
TTTACTTTCACCAGCGTTTCTGGGTGAGCAAAAACAGGAAGGCAAAATGCCGCAAAAAAGGGAATAAGGG
CGACACGGAAATGTTGAATACTCATTTTAGCTTCCTTAGCTCCTGAAAATCTCGATAACTCAAAAAATAC
GCCCGGTAGTGATCTTATTTCATTATGGTGAAAGTTGGAACCTCTTACGTGCCGATCAAGTCAAAAGCCT
CCGGTCGGAGGCTTTTGACTTTCTGCTATGGAGGTCAGGTATGATTTAAATGGTCAGTTAGA
Features (pLannotate 1.2.2; 13 found; start..end, strand, type, name):
     10..417     +  promoter       TEF1 promoter: S. cerevisiae TEF1; promoter for EF-1α
    434..850     +  CDS            R1A_SARS2 (fragment) (sequence withheld): Experimental evidence at protein level: Swiss-Prot protein existence level 1. [Non-structural protein 10]: Plays a pivotal role in viral transcription by stimulating both nsp14 3'-5' exoribonuclease and nsp16 2'-O-methyltransferase activities. Therefore plays an essential role in viral mRNAs cap methylation. From Severe acute respiratory syndrome coronavirus 2 (2019-nCoV) (SARS-CoV-2).
    921..1093    +  terminator     CYC1 terminator (fragment): S. cerevisiae CYC1; transcription terminator for CYC1
   1129..1305    +  promoter       URA3 promoter (fragment): S. cerevisiae URA3
   1306..2109    +  CDS            URA3: orotidine-5'-phosphate decarboxylase, required for uracil biosynthesis; S. cerevisiae URA3; yeast auxotrophic marker, counterselectable with 5-fluoroorotic acid (5-FOA)
   2192..3174    -  rep_origin     2μ ori: yeast 2μ plasmid origin of replication
   3252..3281    +  terminator     T3Te terminator: phage T3 early transcription terminator
   3303..3890    +  rep_origin     ori: high-copy-number ColE1/pMB1/pBR322/pUC origin of replication
   3902..3929    -  terminator     T7Te terminator: phage T7 early transcription terminator
   3953..4144    -  CDS            rop: Rop protein, which maintains plasmids at low copy number; rop
   4145..5005    -  CDS            AmpR: β-lactamase; bla; confers resistance to ampicillin, carbenicillin, and related antibiotics
   5006..5108    -  promoter       cat promoter: promoter of the E. coli cat gene encoding chloramphenicol acetyltransferase
   5109..5140    -  terminator     tonB terminator: bidirectional E. coli tonB-P14 transcription terminator
