[The description below was written by a language model from this plasmid's Addgene catalogue record and pLannotate feature annotations shown in this document.]
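Description:
pGBW-m4046197 is a yeast episomal expression plasmid that produces the SARS-CoV-2 non-structural protein 10 (nsp10) in Saccharomyces cerevisiae. It is a shuttle vector. In E. coli it replicates from a high-copy ColE1/pUC-type origin and is selected with ampicillin through a β-lactamase gene that the annotation places downstream of a cat promoter. In yeast it is maintained by the 2μ origin, which supports multicopy episomal replication. Yeast selection relies on the URA3 auxotrophic marker, which complements uracil auxotrophy and can be counterselected with 5-FOA. Short phage T3 and T7 early terminators flank the bacterial origin, and a tonB terminator lies next to the resistance cassette, presumably insulating these modules from read-through transcription. The feature table also reports a short rop coding segment adjacent to AmpR, although the catalogue lists the plasmid as high copy.

The expression cassette consists of the constitutive S. cerevisiae TEF1 promoter, the nsp10 open reading frame and a CYC1 terminator fragment. The insert of roughly 416 bp corresponds to the nsp10 portion of the viral ORF1ab polyprotein. It was made by gene synthesis and recoded with S. cerevisiae codon usage. According to the catalogue, the backbone supplies a C-terminal StrepII tag preceded by a thrombin cleavage site, allowing affinity purification and later tag removal. The feature table does not annotate these elements separately, though there is unannotated space between the coding sequence and the terminator. Nsp10 is a cofactor that stimulates the nsp14 exoribonuclease and the nsp16 2'-O-methyltransferase, which are involved in viral mRNA cap methylation. The record supports use of the plasmid for producing and purifying tagged nsp10 in yeast.
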