Addgene plasmid #145406: pGBW-m4046197
Purpose: Yeast Expression plasmid for SARS-CoV-2 nsp10
Depositing lab: Ginkgo Bioworks & Benjie Chen. Depositing organization: Ginkgo Bioworks.
Backbone
  Vector backbone: AmpR; 2u URA3
  Backbone size w/o insert (bp): 4078
  Vector type: Yeast Expression
  Selectable markers: URA3
Growth in bacteria
  Bacterial resistance: Ampicillin, 100 μg/mL
  Growth temperature: 37°C
  Growth strain: DH5alpha
  Copy number: High Copy
Gene/Insert
  Gene/Insert name: SARS-CoV-2 nsp10
  Species: S. cerevisiae (budding yeast); Severe acute respiratory syndrome coronavirus 2
  Insert size (bp): 416
  Mutation: Saccharomyces cerevisiae recode 1
  Entrez Gene: ORF1ab (a.k.a. GU280_gp01)
  Promoter: pTEF1
  Tag / fusion protein: Cleavable thrombin;StrepII (C terminal on backbone)
  Cloning method: Unknown
Resource information
  A portion of this plasmid was derived from a plasmid made by: GinkgoBioworks
Depositor comments: NCBI Reference Sequence: YP_009725306.1. Created by gene synthesis with Not1 site.
How to cite: pGBW-m4046197 was a gift from Ginkgo Bioworks & Benjie Chen (Addgene plasmid # 145406 ; http://n2t.net/addgene:145406 ; RRID:Addgene_145406)
